>Addgene plasmid #36323 | pcDNA-D3cpv | addgene full sequence | sequence record 237605 | Addgene NGS Result
TGAAGAATCTGCTTAGGGTTAGGCGTTTTGCGCTGCTTCGCGATGTACGGGCCAGATATACGCGTTGACA
TTGATTATTGACTAGTTATTAATAGTAATCAATTACGGGGTCATTAGTTCATAGCCCATATATGGAGTTC
CGCGTTACATAACTTACGGTAAATGGCCCGCCTGGCTGACCGCCCAACGACCCCCGCCCATTGACGTCAA
TAATGACGTATGTTCCCATAGTAACGCCAATAGGGACTTTCCATTGACGTCAATGGGTGGAGTATTTACG
GTAAACTGCCCACTTGGCAGTACATCAAGTGTATCATATGCCAAGTACGCCCCCTATTGACGTCAATGAC
GGTAAATGGCCCGCCTGGCATTATGCCCAGTACATGACCTTATGGGACTTTCCTACTTGGCAGTACATCT
ACGTATTAGTCATCGCTATTACCATGGTGATGCGGTTTTGGCAGTACATCAATGGGCGTGGATAGCGGTT
TGACTCACGGGGATTTCCAAGTCTCCACCCCATTGACGTCAATGGGAGTTTGTTTTGGCACCAAAATCAA
CGGGACTTTCCAAAATGTCGTAACAACTCCGCCCCATTGACGCAAATGGGCGGTAGGCGTGTACGGTGGG
AGGTCTATATAAGCAGAGCTCTCTGGCTAACTAGAGAACCCACTGCTTACTGGCTTATCGAAATTAATAC
GACTCACTATAGGGAGACCCAAGCTTGCGGCCGCCACCATGGTGCGGGGTTCTCATCATCATCATCATCA
TGGTATGGCTAGCATGACTGGTGGACAGCAAATGGGTCGGGATCTGTACGACGATGACGATAAGGATCCC
ATGGTGAGCAAGGGCGAGGAGCTGTTCACCGGGGTGGTGCCCATCCTGGTCGAGCTGGACGGCGACGTAA
ACGGCCACAGGTTCAGCGTGTCCGGCGAGGGCGAGGGCGATGCCACCTACGGCAAGCTGACCCTGAAGTT
CATCTGCACCACCGGCAAGCTGCCCGTGCCCTGGCCCACCCTCGTGACCACCCTGACCTGGGGCGTGCAG
TGCTTCAGCCGCTACCCCGACCACATGAAGCAGCACGACTTCTTCAAGTCCGCCATGCCCGAAGGCTACG
TCCAGGAGCGTACCATCTTCTTCAAGGACGACGGCAACTACAAGACCCGCGCCGAGGTGAAGTTCGAGGG
CGACACCCTGGTGAACCGCATCGAGCTGAAGGGCATCGACTTCAAGGAGGACGGCAACATCCTGGGGCAC
AAGCTGGAGTACAACTACATCAGCCACAACGTCTATATCACCGCCGACAAGCAGAAGAACGGCATCAAGG
CCCACTTCAAGATCCGCCACAACATCGAGGACGGCAGCGTGCAGCTCGCCGACCACTACCAGCAGAACAC
CCCCATCGGCGACGGCCCCGTGCTGCTGCCCGACAACCACTACCTGAGCACCCAGTCCGCCCTGAGCAAA
GACCCCAACGAGAAGCGCGATCACATGGTCCTGCTGGAGTTCGTGACCGCCGCCCGCATGCATGACCAAC
TGACAGAAGAGCAGATTGCAGAGTTCAAAGAAGCCTTCTCATTATTGGACAAGGATGGGGACGGCACCAT
CACCACAAAGGAACTTGGCACCGCTCTGAGGTCGCTTGGACAAAACCCAACGGAAGCAGAATTGCAGGAT
ATGATCAATGAAGTCGATGCTGATGGCAATGGAACGATTTACTTTCCTGAATTTCTTACTATGATGGCTA
GAAAAATGAAGGACACAGACAGCGAAGAGGAAATCCGAGAAGCATTCCGTGTTTTTGACAAGGATGGGAA
CGGCTACATCAGCGCTGCTGAATTACGTCACGTCATGACAAACCTCGGGGAGAAGTTAACAGATGAAGAA
GTTGATGAAATGATAAGGGAAGCAGATATCGATGGTGATGGCCAAGTAAACTATGAAGAGTTTGTACAAA
TGATGACAGCAAAGGGGGGGAAGAGGCGCTGGCAGAAAACAGGCCATGCTGTCCGAGCATTCGGAAGACT
GAAGAAGATCTCCAGCTCCGGGGCACTGGAGCTCATGGACGGCGGCGTGCAGCTCGCCGACCACTACCAG
CAGAACACCCCCATCGGCGACGGCCCCGTGCTGCTGCCCGACAACCACTACCTGAGCTACCAGTCCGCCC
TGAGCAAAGACCCCAACGAGAAGCGCGATCACATGGTCCTGCTGGAGTTCGTGACCGCCGCCGGGATCAC
TCTCGGCATGGACGAGCTGTACAAGGGTGGCAGCGGTGGCATGGTGAGCAAGGGCGAGGAGCTGTTCACC
GGGGTGGTGCCCATCCTGGTCGAGCTGGACGGCGACGTAAACGGCCACAAGTTCAGCGTGTCCGGCGAGG
GCGAGGGCGATGCCACCTACGGCAAGCTGACCCTGAAGCTGATCTGCACCACCGGCAAGCTGCCCGTGCC
CTGGCCCACCCTCGTGACCACCCTGGGCTACGGCCTGCAGTGCTTCGCCCGCTACCCCGACCACATGAAG
CAGCACGACTTCTTCAAGTCCGCCATGCCCGAAGGCTACGTCCAGGAGCGCACCATCTTCTTCAAGGACG
ACGGCAACTACAAGACCCGCGCCGAGGTGAAGTTCGAGGGCGACACCCTGGTGAACCGCATCGAGCTGAA
GGGCATCGACTTCAAGGAGGACGGCAACATCCTGGGGCACAAGCTGGAGTACAACTACAACAGCCACAAC
GTCTATATCACCGCCGACAAGCAGAAGAACGGCATCAAGGCCAACTTCAAGATCCGCCACAACATCGAGT
AAGAATTCTGCAGATATCCATCACACTGGCGGCCGCTCGAGCATGCATCTAGAGGGCCCTATTCTATAGT
GTCACCTAAATGCTAGAGCTCGCTGATCAGCCTCGACTGTGCCTTCTAGTTGCCAGCCATCTGTTGTTTG
CCCCTCCCCCGTGCCTTCCTTGACCCTGGAAGGTGCCACTCCCACTGTCCTTTCCTAATAAAATGAGGAA
ATTGCATCGCATTGTCTGAGTAGGTGTCATTCTATTCTGGGGGGTGGGGTGGGGCAGGACAGCAAGGGGG
AGGATTGGGAAGACAATAGCAGGCATGCTGGGGATGCGGTGGGCTCTATGGCTTCTGAGGCGGAAAGAAC
CAGCTGGGGCTCTAGGGGGTATCCCC
[124 nt withheld, positions 3177-3300]
C
[91 nt withheld, positions 3302-3392]
A
[49 nt withheld, positions 3394-3442]
CCTTTGACGTTGGAGTCCACGTTCTTT
[37 nt withheld, positions 3470-3506]
ACCCTATCTCGGTCTATTCTTTTGATTTATAAGGGATTTTGCCGATTTCGGCCTATTGGTTAAAAAATGA
GCTGATTTAACAAAAATTTAACGCGAATTAATTCTGTGGAATGTGTGTCAGTTAGGGTGTGGAAAGTCCC
CAGGCTCCCCAGCAGGCAGAAGTATGCAAAGCATGCATCTCAATTAGTCAGCAACCAGGTGTGGAAAGTC
CCCAGGCTCCCCAGCAGGCAGAAGTATGCAAAGCATGCATCTCAATTAGTCAGCAACCATAGTCCCGCCC
CTAACTCCGCCCATCCCGCCCCTAACTCCGCCCAGTTCCGCCCATTCTCCGCCCCATGGCTGACTAATTT
TTTTTATTTATGCAGAGGCCGAGGCCGCCTCTGCCTCTGAGCTATTCCAGAAGTAGTGAGGAGGCTTTTT
TGGAGGCCTAGGCTTTTGCAAAAAGCTCCCGGGAGCTTGTATATCCATTTTCGGATCTGATCAAGAGACA
GGATGAGGATCGTTTCGCATGATTGAACAAGATGGATTGCACGCAGGTTCTCCGGCCGCTTGGGTGGAGA
GGCTATTCGGCTATGACTGGGCACAACAGACAATCGGCTGCTCTGATGCCGCCGTGTTCCGGCTGTCAGC
GCAGGGGCGCCCGGTTCTTTTTGTCAAGACCGACCTGTCCGGTGCCCTGAATGAACTGCAGGACGAGGCA
GCGCGGCTATCGTGGCTGGCCACGACGGGCGTTCCTTGCGCAGCTGTGCTCGACGTTGTCACTGAAGCGG
GAAGGGACTGGCTGCTATTGGGCGAAGTGCCGGGGCAGGATCTCCTGTCATCTCACCTTGCTCCTGCCGA
GAAAGTATCCATCATGGCTGATGCAATGCGGCGGCTGCATACGCTTGATCCGGCTACCTGCCCATTCGAC
CACCAAGCGAAACATCGCATCGAGCGAGCACGTACTCGGATGGAAGCCGGTCTTGTCGATCAGGATGATC
TGGACGAAGAGCATCAGGGGCTCGCGCCAGCCGAACTGTTCGCCAGGCTCAAGGCGCGCATGCCCGACGG
CGAGGATCTCGTCGTGACCCATGGCGATGCCTGCTTGCCGAATATCATGGTGGAAAATGGCCGCTTTTCT
GGATTCATCGACTGTGGCCGGCTGGGTGTGGCGGACCGCTATCAGGACATAGCGTTGGCTACCCGTGATA
TTGCTGAAGAGCTTGGCGGCGAATGGGCTGACCGCTTCCTCGTGCTTTACGGTATCGCCGCTCCCGATTC
GCAGCGCATCGCCTTCTATCGCCTTCTTGACGAGTTCTTCTGAGCGGGACTCTGGGGTTCGAAATGACCG
ACCAAGCGACGCCCAACCTGCCATCACGAGATTTCGATTCCACCGCCGCCTTCTATGAAAGGTTGGGCTT
CGGAATCGTTTTCCGGGACGCCGGCTGGATGATCCTCCAGCGCGGGGATCTCATGCTGGAGTTCTTCGCC
CACCCCAACTTGTTTATTGCAGCTTATAATGGTTACAAATAAAGCAATAGCATCACAAATTTCACAAATA
AAGCATTTTTTTCACTGCATTCTAGTTGTGGTTTGTCCAAACTCATCAATGTATCTTATCATGTCTGTAT
ACCGTCGACCTCTAGCTAGAGCTTGGCGTAATCATGGTCATAGCTGTTTCCTGTGTGAAATTGTTATCCG
CTCACAATTCCACACAACATACGAGCCGGAAGCATAAAGTGTAAAGCCTGGGGTGCCTAATGAGTGAGCT
AACTCACATTAATTGCGTTGCGCTCACTGCCCGCTTTCCAGTCGGGAAACCTGTCGTGCCAGCTGCATTA
ATGAATCGGCCAACGCGCGGGGAGAGGCGGTTTGCGTATTGGGCGCTCTTCCGCTTCCTCGCTCACTGAC
TCGCTGCGCTCGGTCGTTCGGCTGCGGCGAGCGGTATCAGCTCACTCAAAGGCGGTAATACGGTTATCCA
CAGAATCAGGGGATAACGCAGGAAAGAACATGTGAGCAAAAGGCCAGCAAAAGGCCAGGAACCGTAAAAA
GGCCGCGTTGCTGGCGTTTTTCCATAGGCTCCGCCCCCCTGACGAGCATCACAAAAATCGACGCTCAAGT
CAGAGGTGGCGAAACCCGACAGGACTATAAAGATACCAGGCGTTTCCCCCTGGAAGCTCCCTCGTGCGCT
CTCCTGTTCCGACCCTGCCGCTTACCGGATACCTGTCCGCCTTTCTCCCTTCGGGAAGCGTGGCGCTTTC
TCATAGCTCACGCTGTAGGTATCTCAGTTCGGTGTAGGTCGTTCGCTCCAAGCTGGGCTGTGTGCACGAA
CCCCCCGTTCAGCCCGACCGCTGCGCCTTATCCGGTAACTATCGTCTTGAGTCCAACCCGGTAAGACACG
ACTTATCGCCACTGGCAGCAGCCACTGGTAACAGGATTAGCAGAGCGAGGTATGTAGGCGGTGCTACAGA
GTTCTTGAAGTGGTGGCCTAACTACGGCTACACTAGAAGAACAGTATTTGGTATCTGCGCTCTGCTGAAG
CCAGTTACCTTCGGAAAAAGAGTTGGTAGCTCTTGATCCGGCAAACAAACCACCGCTGGTAGCGGTGGTT
TTTTTGTTTGCAAGCAGCAGATTACGCGCAGAAAAAAAGGATCTCAAGAAGATCCTTTGATCTTTTCTAC
GGGGTCTGACGCTCAGTGGAACGAAAACTCACGTTAAGGGATTTTGGTCATGAGATTATCAAAAAGGATC
TTCACCTAGATCCTTTTAAATTAAAAATGAAGTTTTAAATCAATCTAAAGTATATATGAGTAAACTTGGT
CTGACAGTTACCAATGCTTAATCAGTGAGGCACCTATCTCAGCGATCTGTCTATTTCGTTCATCCATAGT
TGCCTGACTCCCCGTCGTGTAGATAACTACGATACGGGAGGGCTTACCATCTGGCCCCAGTGCTGCAATG
ATACCGCGAGACCCACGCTCACCGGCTCCAGATTTATCAGCAATAAACCAGCCAGCCGGAAGGGCCGAGC
GCAGAAGTGGTCCTGCAACTTTATCCGCCTCCATCCAGTCTATTAATTGTTGCCGGGAAGCTAGAGTAAG
TAGTTCGCCAGTTAATAGTTTGCGCAACGTTGTTGCCATTGCTACAGGCATCGTGGTGTCACGCTCGTCG
TTTGGTATGGCTTCATTCAGCTCCGGTTCCCAACGATCAAGGCGAGTTACATGATCCCCCATGTTGTGCA
AAAAAGCGGTTAGCTCCTTCGGTCCTCCGATCGTTGTCAGAAGTAAGTTGGCCGCAGTGTTATCACTCAT
GGTTATGGCAGCACTGCATAATTCTCTTACTGTCATGCCATCCGTAAGATGCTTTTCTGTGACTGGTGAG
TACTCAACCAAGTCATTCTGAGAATAGTGTATGCGGCGACCGAGTTGCTCTTGCCCGGCGTCAATACGGG
ATAATACCGCGCCACATAGCAGAACTTTAAAAGTGCTCATCATTGGAAAACGTTCTTCGGGGCGAAAACT
CTCAAGGATCTTACCGCTGTTGAGATCCAGTTCGATGTAACCCACTCGTGCACCCAACTGATCTTCAGCA
TCTTTTACTTTCACCAGCGTTTCTGGGTGAGCAAAAACAGGAAGGCAAAATGCCGCAAAAAAGGGAATAA
GGGCGACACGGAAATGTTGAATACTCATACTCTTCCTTTTTCAATATTATTGAAGCATTTATCAGGGTTA
TTGTCTCATGAGCGGATACATATTTGAATGTATTTAGAAAAATAAACAAATAGGGGTTCCGCGCACATTT
CCCCGAAAAGTGCCACCTGACGTCGACGGATCGGGAGATCTCCCGATCCCCTATGGTGCACTCTCAGTAC
AATCTGCTCTGATGCCGCATAGTTAAGCCAGTATCTGCTCCCTGCTTGTGTGTTGGAGGTCGCTGAGTAG
TGCGCGAGCAAAATTTAAGCTACAACAAGGCAAGGCTTGACCGACAATTGCA
Features (pLannotate 1.2.2; 26 found; start..end, strand, type, name):
     67..446     +  enhancer       CMV enhancer: human cytomegalovirus immediate early enhancer
    447..650     +  promoter       CMV promoter: human cytomegalovirus (CMV) immediate early promoter
    646..679     +  LTR            5' LTR (truncated) (fragment): truncated 5' long terminal repeat (LTR) from HIV-1
    695..713     +  promoter       T7 promoter: promoter for bacteriophage T7 RNA polymerase
    754..774     +  CDS            capTEV™ (fragment): composite tag for in vivo biotinylation, TEV protease cleavage, and 6xHis tagging
    775..807     +  CDS            T7 tag (gene 10 leader): leader peptide from bacteriophage T7 gene 10 promotes efficient translation in E. coli
    811..834     +  CDS            Xpress™ tag: Xpress™ epitope tag, including an enterokinase recognition and cleavage site
    847..1524    +  CDS            Enhanced Cyan-Emitting GFP: Enhanced Cyan-Emitting GFP is a basic (constitutively fluorescent) cyan fluorescent protein published in 2002, derived from Aequorea victoria.
   1528..1884    +  CDS            CALMA_ARBPU (fragment): Experimental evidence at protein level: Swiss-Prot protein existence level 1. Calmodulin mediates the control of a large number of enzymes, ion channels and other proteins by Ca(2+). Among the enzymes to be stimulated by the calmodulin-Ca(2+) complex are a number of protein kinases and phosphatases. From Arbacia punctulata (Punctuate sea urchin).
   2065..2799    +  CDS            cp173Venus: circularly permuted form of the Venus yellow fluorescent protein (Nagai et al., 2004) efficient FRET acceptor for CFP
   2863..2881    -  promoter       SP6 promoter: promoter for bacteriophage SP6 RNA polymerase
   2907..3131    +  polyA_signal   bGH poly(A) signal: bovine growth hormone polyadenylation signal
   3135..3156    +  promoter       SV40 promoter (fragment): SV40 enhancer and early promoter
   3177..3605    +  rep_origin     f1 ori (sequence partly withheld): f1 bacteriophage origin of replication; arrow indicates direction of (+) strand synthesis
   3619..3948    +  promoter       SV40 promoter: SV40 enhancer and early promoter
   4015..4806    +  CDS            neo: KKA2_KLEPN - Also known as kan, nptII. Experimental evidence at protein level: Swiss-Prot protein existence level 1. Resistance to kanamycin, neomycin, paromomycin, ribostamycin, butirosin and gentamicin B. From Klebsiella pneumoniae.
   4830..4988    +  CDS            ble (fragment): BLE_KLEPN - Experimental evidence at protein level: Swiss-Prot protein existence level 1. Binding protein with a strong affinity to the bleomycin family of antibiotics. Binds to CL990; an antimitotic-antibiotic compound. From Klebsiella pneumoniae.
   4983..5104    +  polyA_signal   SV40 poly(A) signal: SV40 polyadenylation signal
   5177..5193    -  protein_bind   lac operator: The lac repressor binds to the lac operator to inhibit transcription in E. coli. This inhibition can be relieved by adding lactose or isopropyl-β-D-thiogalactopyranoside (IPTG). lac repressor encoded by lacI
   5201..5231    -  promoter       lac promoter: promoter for the E. coli lac operon
   5246..5267    -  protein_bind   CAP binding site: CAP binding activates transcription in the presence of cAMP. E. coli catabolite activator protein
   5280..5372    -  CDS            lacI (fragment): lac repressor; lacI; The lac repressor binds to the lac operator to inhibit transcription in E. coli. This inhibition can be relieved by adding lactose or isopropyl-β-D-thiogalactopyranoside (IPTG).
   5555..6143    -  rep_origin     ori: high-copy-number ColE1/pMB1/pBR322/pUC origin of replication
   6314..7174    -  CDS            AmpR: β-lactamase; bla; confers resistance to ampicillin, carbenicillin, and related antibiotics
   7175..7279    -  promoter       AmpR promoter: bla
   7338..7390    -  misc_feature   bom (fragment): basis of mobility region from pBR322
