[The description below was written by a language model from this plasmid's Addgene catalogue record and pLannotate feature annotations shown in this document.]
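Description:
pcDNA-D3cpv is a mammalian expression plasmid built on a modified pcDNA3 backbone (pcDNA3') that encodes D3cpv, a second-generation "D family" cameleon calcium indicator. It is propagated in E. coli through a high-copy ColE1/pUC-type origin with ampicillin selection (AmpR). An SV40 promoter-driven neo cassette with an SV40 poly(A) signal allows G418 selection of stably transfected mammalian cells. An f1 origin is also present. The catalogue lists a total size of about 9.5 kb, whereas the full sequenced record is 7,478 nt, so the catalogue sizes appear to be approximate or overestimated.

Expression is driven by the CMV immediate-early enhancer and promoter and terminated by the bGH polyadenylation signal. Flanking T7 and SP6 promoters come from the backbone. The backbone modification places the pRSETB leader upstream of the BamHI/EcoRI-cloned insert, and this leader contains a 6xHis tag, the T7 gene 10 leader and an Xpress epitope with an enterokinase site. The synthetic sensor itself, roughly 2 kb, consists of enhanced CFP as FRET donor, a calmodulin-derived domain, an unannotated stretch, and circularly permuted Venus (cp173Venus) as acceptor. By cameleon design and the cited publication title, the unannotated stretch would correspond to the calmodulin-binding peptide.

Calcium binding changes the FRET efficiency between the two fluorescent proteins, giving a ratiometric readout. According to the depositor, the computationally redesigned calmodulin–peptide pair does not bind wild-type calmodulin, which reduces interference from the endogenous protein. The reported apparent Kd is 0.6 µM. The plasmid is used for live-cell imaging of calcium in transfected mammalian cells. No targeting sequence is annotated or recorded.
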