Addgene plasmid #36323: pcDNA-D3cpv
Depositing lab: Amy Palmer & Roger Tsien. Depositing organization: University of California, San Diego (UCSD). Publication: Ca2+ indicators based on computationally redesigned calmodulin-peptide pairs. Palmer AE, Giacomello M, Kortemme T, Hires SA, Lev-Ram V, Baker D, Tsien RY. Chem Biol. 2006 May;13(5):521-30. 10.1016/j.chembiol.2006.03.007 PubMed 16720273.
Backbone
  Vector backbone: pcDNA3'
  Backbone manufacturer: Invitrogen
  Backbone size w/o insert (bp): 7500
  Total vector size (bp): 9500
  Modifications to backbone: Note that the N-terminus of pcDNA3’ has the His tag of pRSETB inserted after the HindIII site (There is also a NotI site): AAGCTTGCGGCCGCCAACATGGTGCGGGGTTCTCATCATCATCATCATCATGGTATGGCTAGCATGACTGGTGGACAGCAAATGGGTCGGGATCTGTACGACGATGACGATAAGGATCCC
  Vector type: Mammalian Expression
  Selectable markers: Neomycin (select with G418)
Growth in bacteria
  Bacterial resistance: Ampicillin, 100 μg/mL
  Growth temperature: 37°C
  Growth strain: DH10B
  Copy number: High Copy
Gene/Insert
  Gene/Insert name: D3cpv second generation cameleon (calcium sensor) (alt name: D family cameleon)
  Species: Synthetic
  Insert size (bp): 1975
  GenBank ID: DQ479426.1
  Promoter: CMV
  Cloning method: Restriction Enzyme; 5′ cloning site BamHI (not destroyed); 3′ cloning site EcoRI (not destroyed)
  Sequencing primers: 5′ T7 Forward; 3′ BGH Reverse
Terms and licenses: Academic/Nonprofit Terms; Industry Terms: Not Available to Industry
Depositor comments: Genetically encoded, ratiometric, calcium biosensor that contains enhanced CFP and circularly permuted Venus 173. D3cpv does not bind wild-type calmodulin. It has a Kd' of 0.6 uM. See also Palmer & Tsien (2006) Nature Protocols.
How to cite: pcDNA-D3cpv was a gift from Amy Palmer & Roger Tsien (Addgene plasmid # 36323 ; http://n2t.net/addgene:36323 ; RRID:Addgene_36323)
