>Addgene plasmid #36323 | pcDNA-D3cpv | depositor partial sequence | sequence record 45453 | D3cpv
GGATCCCATGGTGAGCAAGGGCGAGGAGCTGTTCACCGGGGTGGTGCCCATCCTGGTCGAGCTGGACGGC
GACGTAAACGGCCACAGGTTCAGCGTGTCCGGCGAGGGCGAGGGCGATGCCACCTACGGCAAGCTGACCC
TGAAGTTCATCTGCACCACCGGCAAGCTGCCCGTGCCCTGGCCCACCCTCGTGACCACCCTGACCTGGGG
CGTGCAGTGCTTCAGCCGCTACCCCGACCACATGAAGCAGCACGACTTCTTCAAGTCCGCCATGCCCGAA
GGCTACGTCCAGGAGCGTACCATCTTCTTCAAGGACGACGGCAACTACAAGACCCGCGCCGAGGTGAAGT
TCGAGGGCGACACCCTGGTGAACCGCATCGAGCTGAAGGGCATCGACTTCAAGGAGGACGGCAACATCCT
GGGGCACAAGCTGGAGTACAACTACATCAGCCACAACGTCTATATCACCGCCGACAAGCAGAAGAACGGC
ATCAAGGCCCACTTCAAGATCCGCCACAACATCGAGGACGGCAGCGTGCAGCTCGCCGACCACTACCAGC
AGAACACCCCCATCGGCGACGGCCCCGTGCTGCTGCCCGACAACCACTACCTGAGCACCCAGTCCGCCCT
GAGCAAAGACCCCAACGAGAAGCGCGATCACATGGTCCTGCTGGAGTTCGTGACCGCCGCCCGCATGCAT
GACCAACTGACAGAAGAGCAGATTGCAGAGTTCAAAGAAGCCTTCTCATTATTGGACAAGGATGGGGACG
GCACCATCACCACAAAGGAACTTGGCACCGCTCTGAGGTCGCTTGGACAAAACCCAACGGAAGCAGAATT
GCAGGATATGATCAATGAAGTCGATGCTGATGGCAATGGAACGATTTACTTTCCTGAATTTCTTACTATG
ATGGCTAGAAAAATGAAGGACACAGACAGCGAAGAGGAAATCCGAGAAGCATTCCGTGTTTTTGACAAGG
ATGGGAACGGCTACATCAGCGCTGCTGAATTACGTCACGTCATGACAAACCTCGGGGAGAAGTTAACAGA
TGAAGAAGTTGATGAAATGATAAGGGAAGCAGATATCGATGGTGATGGCCAAGTAAACTATGAAGAGTTT
GTACAAATGATGACAGCAAAGGGGGGGAAGAGGCGCTGGCAGAAAACAGGCCATGCTGTCCGAGCATTCG
GAAGACTGAAGAAGATCTCCAGCTCCGGGGCACTGGAGCTCATGGACGGCGGCGTGCAGCTCGCCGACCA
CTACCAGCAGAACACCCCCATCGGCGACGGCCCCGTGCTGCTGCCCGACAACCACTACCTGAGCTACCAG
TCCGCCCTGAGCAAAGACCCCAACGAGAAGCGCGATCACATGGTCCTGCTGGAGTTCGTGACCGCCGCCG
GGATCACTCTCGGCATGGACGAGCTGTACAAGGGTGGCAGCGGTGGCATGGTGAGCAAGGGCGAGGAGCT
GTTCACCGGGGTGGTGCCCATCCTGGTCGAGCTGGACGGCGACGTAAACGGCCACAAGTTCAGCGTGTCC
GGCGAGGGCGAGGGCGATGCCACCTACGGCAAGCTGACCCTGAAGCTGATCTGCACCACCGGCAAGCTGC
CCGTGCCCTGGCCCACCCTCGTGACCACCCTGGGCTACGGCCTGCAGTGCTTCGCCCGCTACCCCGACCA
CATGAAGCAGCACGACTTCTTCAAGTCCGCCATGCCCGAAGGCTACGTCCAGGAGCGCACCATCTTCTTC
AAGGACGACGGCAACTACAAGACCCGCGCCGAGGTGAAGTTCGAGGGCGACACCCTGGTGAACCGCATCG
AGCTGAAGGGCATCGACTTCAAGGAGGACGGCAACATCCTGGGGCACAAGCTGGAGTACAACTACAACAG
CCACAACGTCTATATCACCGCCGACAAGCAGAAGAACGGCATCAAGGCCAACTTCAAGATCCGCCACAAC
ATCGAGTAAGAATTC
