>Addgene plasmid #36323 | pcDNA-D3cpv | addgene partial sequence | sequence record 48228 | CMV-F 5'-CGCAAATGGGCGGTAGGCGTG-3'
AGCTCTCTGGCTAACTAGAGAACCCACTGCTTACTGGCTTATCGAAATTAATACGACTCACTATAGGGAG
ACCCAAGCTTGCGGCCGCCACCATGGTGCGGGGTTCTCATCATCATCATCATCATGGTATGGCTAGCATG
ACTGGTGGACAGCAAATGGGTCGGGATCTGTACGACGATGACGATAAGGATCCCATGGTGAGCAAGGGCG
AGGAGCTGTTCACCGGGGTGGTGCCCATCCTGGTCGAGCTGGACGGCGACGTAAACGGCCACAGGTTCAG
CGTGTCCGGCGAGGGCGAGGGCGATGCCACCTACGGCAAGCTGACCCTGAAGTTCATCTGCACCACCGGC
AAGCTGCCCGTGCCCTGGCCCACCCTCGTGACCACCCTGACCTGGGGCGTGCAGTGCTTCAGCCGCTACC
CCGACCACATGAAGCAGCACGACTTCTTCAAGTCCGCCATGCCCGAAGGCTACGTCCAGGAGCGTACCAT
CTTCTTCAAGGACGACGGCAACTACAAGACCCGCGCCGAGGTGAAGTTCGAGGGCGACACCCTGGTGAAC
CGCATCGAGCTGAAGGGCATCGACTTCAAGGAGGACGGCAACATCCTGGGGCACAAGCTGGAGTACAACT
ACATCAGCCACAACGTCTATATCACCGCCGACAAGCAGAAGAACGGCATCAAGGCCCACTTCAAGATCCG
CCACAACATCGAGGACGGCAGCGTGCAGCTCGCCGACCACTACCAGCAGAACACCCCCATCGGCGACGGC
CCCGTGCTGCTGCCCGACAACCACTACCTGAGCACCCAGTCCGCCCTGAGCAAAGACCCCA
