>Addgene plasmid #36323 | pcDNA-D3cpv | addgene partial sequence | sequence record 49312 | BGH-Rev 5'-TAGAAGGCACAGTCGAGG-3'
TATAGAATAGGGCCCTCTAGATGCATGCTCGAGCGGCCGCCAGTGTGATGGATATCTGCAGAATTCTTAC
TCGATGTTGTGGCGGATCTTGAAGTTGGCCTTGATGCCGTTCTTCTGCTTGTCGGCGGTGATATAGACGT
TGTGGCTGTTGTAGTTGTACTCCAGCTTGTGCCCCAGGATGTTGCCGTCCTCCTTGAAGTCGATGCCCTT
CAGCTCGATGCGGTTCACCAGGGTGTCGCCCTCGAACTTCACCTCGGCGCGGGTCTTGTAGTTGCCGTCG
TCCTTGAAGAAGATGGTGCGCTCCTGGACGTAGCCTTCGGGCATGGCGGACTTGAAGAAGTCGTGCTGCT
TCATGTGGTCGGGGTAGCGGGCGAAGCACTGCAGGCCGTAGCCCAGGGTGGTCACGAGGGTGGGCCAGGG
CACGGGCAGCTTGCCGGTGGTGCAGATCAGCTTCAGGGTCAGCTTGCCGTAGGTGGCATCGCCCTCGCCC
TCGCCGGACACGCTGAACTTGTGGCCGTTTACGTCGCCGTCCAGCTCGACCAGGATGGGCACCACCCCGG
TGAACAGCTCCTCGCCCTTGCTCACCATGCCACCGCTGCCACCCTTGTACAGCTCGTCCATGCCGAGAGT
GATCCCGGCGGCGGTCACGAACTCCAGCAGGACCATGTGATCGCGCTTCTCGTTGGGGTCTTTGCTCAGG
GCGGACTGGTAGCTCAGGTAGTGGTTGTCGGGCAGCAGCACGGGGCCGTCGCCGATGGGGGTGTTCTGCT
GGTAGTGGTCGGCGAGCTGCACGCCGCCGTCCATGAGCTCCAGTGCCCCGGAGCTGGAGATCTTCTTCAG
TCTTCCGAATGCTCGGACAGCATGGCCTGTTTTCT
